Addgene plasmid #63850: AEB-Theo45
Purpose: This pFTV1 vector contains a theophylline binding riboswitch, controlling the translation initaition rate of mRFP1 gene.
Depositing lab: Howard Salis. Depositing organization: Pennsylvania State University. Publication: Automated physics-based design of synthetic riboswitches from diverse RNA aptamers. Espah Borujeni A, Mishler DM, Wang J, Huso W, Salis HM. Nucleic Acids Res. 2015 Nov 30. pii: gkv1289. 10.1093/nar/gkv1289 PubMed 26621913.
Backbone
  Vector backbone: pFTV1
  Vector type: Synthetic Biology
Growth in bacteria
  Bacterial resistance: Chloramphenicol, 25 μg/mL
  Growth temperature: 37°C
  Growth strain: DH10B
  Copy number: High Copy
Gene/Insert
  Gene/Insert name: Theo45 theophylline riboswitch
  Species: Synthetic
  Promoter: J23100
  Cloning method: Restriction Enzyme; 5′ cloning site unknown (unknown if destroyed); 3′ cloning site unknown (unknown if destroyed)
  Sequencing primers: 5′ RNAde-BB-3 (tacggacgaccttcaccttc)
Terms and licenses: Academic/Nonprofit Terms; Industry Terms: Not Available to Industry
How to cite: AEB-Theo45 was a gift from Howard Salis (Addgene plasmid # 63850 ; http://n2t.net/addgene:63850 ; RRID:Addgene_63850)
