[The description below was written by a language model from this plasmid's Addgene catalogue record and pLannotate feature annotations shown in this document.]
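Description:
AEB-Theo45 is a small (about 2.9 kb) bacterial synthetic-biology plasmid built on the pFTV1 backbone, carrying a computationally designed theophylline-responsive riboswitch that governs expression of a red fluorescent reporter. It replicates in E. coli from a high-copy ColE1/pUC-type origin and is selected with chloramphenicol through a cat (chloramphenicol acetyltransferase) gene driven by its native cat promoter and followed by a lambda t0 terminator, which insulates the marker from the rest of the plasmid.

The expression cassette begins with a constitutive sigma70 promoter from the Anderson collection. The catalogue entry names it as J23100, while the automated annotation matches a fragment of the closely related J23119, a discrepancy that probably reflects the high similarity among members of this promoter family. Between the promoter and the mRFP1 coding sequence lies an unannotated stretch of roughly 110 nt, which is where the synthetic Theo45 riboswitch would be expected to sit, although the feature table does not mark it explicitly. According to the record, the riboswitch controls the translation initiation rate of mRFP1. In general, such a switch couples a ligand-binding aptamer to the structure of the 5′ untranslated region, so that theophylline binding changes ribosome access to the start of the coding sequence, and red fluorescence serves as the readout. Downstream, the cassette is closed by a series of terminators (rrnB T1, T7Te and a second rrnB T1).

The construct is one of a set used to test physics-based automated design of synthetic riboswitches from RNA aptamers, and it is suited to measuring ligand-dependent activation of gene expression in bacteria.
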