Features (pLannotate 1.2.2; 9 found; start..end, strand, type, name):
     66..90      +  promoter       J23119(SpeI) promoter (fragment): bacterial promoter (Registry of Standard Biological Parts BBa J23119) modified to end with an SpeI site
    202..873     +  CDS            mRFP1: mRFP1 is a basic (constitutively fluorescent) red fluorescent protein published in 2002, derived from Discosoma sp.. It is reported to be a somewhat slowly-maturing monomer with low acid sensitivity.
    921..992     +  terminator     rrnB T1 terminator: transcription terminator T1 from the E. coli rrnB gene
   1008..1035    +  terminator     T7Te terminator: phage T7 early transcription terminator
   1077..1163    +  terminator     rrnB T1 terminator: Escherichia coli rrnB; transcription terminator T1 from the E. coli rrnB gene
   1328..1916    -  rep_origin     ori: high-copy-number ColE1/pMB1/pBR322/pUC origin of replication
   2005..2099    -  terminator     lambda t0 terminator: transcription terminator from phage lambda
   2123..2779    -  CDS            cat: CAT_ECOLX - Experimental evidence at protein level: Swiss-Prot protein existence level 1. This enzyme is an effector of chloramphenicol resistance in bacteria. From Escherichia coli. This protein is used as a marker in many commonly used cloning vectors, such as pACYC184.
   2780..13      -  promoter       cat promoter (across the origin): promoter of the E. coli cat gene encoding chloramphenicol acetyltransferase
>Addgene plasmid #63850 | AEB-Theo45 | depositor full sequence | sequence record 106573 | Full Sequence
TACGTGCCGATCAACGTCTCATTTTCGCCAGATATCCTCGAGCGCGGAATTCCCTAGGGGATCCGTTGAC
GGCTAGCTCAGTCCTAGGTACAGTGCTAGCTTCTAGAACGAGTCCAGAAGTTCACGGAGATACCAGCATC
GTCTTGATGCCCTTGGCAGCTCCTCCCTACTAAAGGAGGTCATCCGATGCGTCGTCGCACCGCGAGCTCT
GAAGACGTTATCAAAGAGTTCATGCGTTTCAAAGTTCGTATGGAAGGTTCCGTTAACGGTCACGAGTTCG
AAATCGAAGGTGAAGGTGAAGGTCGTCCGTACGAAGGTACCCAGACCGCTAAACTGAAAGTTACCAAAGG
TGGTCCGCTGCCGTTCGCTTGGGACATCCTGTCCCCGCAGTTCCAGTACGGTTCCAAAGCTTACGTTAAA
CACCCGGCTGACATCCCGGACTACCTGAAACTGTCCTTCCCGGAAGGTTTCAAATGGGAACGTGTTATGA
ACTTCGAAGACGGTGGTGTTGTTACCGTTACCCAGGACTCCTCCCTGCAAGACGGTGAGTTCATCTACAA
AGTTAAACTGCGTGGTACCAACTTCCCGTCCGACGGTCCGGTTATGCAGAAAAAAACCATGGGTTGGGAA
GCTTCCACCGAACGTATGTACCCGGAAGACGGTGCTCTGAAAGGTGAAATCAAAATGCGTCTGAAACTGA
AAGACGGTGGTCACTACGACGCTGAAGTTAAAACCACCTACATGGCTAAAAAACCGGTTCAGCTGCCGGG
TGCTTACAAAACCGACATCAAACTGGACATCACCTCCCACAACGAAGACTACACCATCGTTGAACAGTAC
GAACGTGCTGAAGGTCGTCACTCCACCGGTGCTTAATAAGGCCGGCCGTGCTAGTGTAGATCGCTACTAG
AGCCAGGCATCAAATAAAACGAAAGGCTCAGTCGAAAGACTGGGCCTTTCGTTTTATCTGTTGTTTGTCG
GTGAACGCTCTCTACTAGAGTCACACTGGCTCACCTTCGGGTGGGCCTTTCTGCGTTTATACAATTGACT
AGTCTGCAGAAAAGCGGCCGCGGCATCAAATAAAACGAAAGGCTCAGTCGAAAGACTGGGCCTTTCGTTT
TATCTGTTGTTTGTCGGTGAACGCTCTCCTGAGTAGGACAAATCCGCCGCCCTAGAGCATGCGCGTTCGG
CTGCGGCGAGCGGTATCAGCTCACTCAAAGGCGGTAATACGGTTATCCACAGAATCAGGGGATAACGCAG
GAAAGAACATGTGAGCAAAAGGCCAGCAAAAGGCCAGGAACCGTAAAAAGGCCGCGTTGCTGGCGTTTTT
CCATAGGCTCCGCCCCCCTGACGAGCATCACAAAAATCGACGCTCAAGTCAGAGGTGGCGAAACCCGACA
GGACTATAAAGATACCAGGCGTTTCCCCCTGGAAGCTCCCTCGTGCGCTCTCCTGTTCCGACCCTGCCGC
TTACCGGATACCTGTCCGCCTTTCTCCCTTCGGGAAGCGTGGCGCTTTCTCATAGCTCACGCTGTAGGTA
TCTCAGTTCGGTGTAGGTCGTTCGCTCCAAGCTGGGCTGTGTGCACGAACCCCCCGTTCAGCCCGACCGC
TGCGCCTTATCCGGTAACTATCGTCTTGAGTCCAACCCGGTAAGACACGACTTATCGCCACTGGCAGCAG
CCACTGGTAACAGGATTAGCAGAGCGAGGTATGTAGGCGGTGCTACAGAGTTCTTGAAGTGGTGGCCTAA
CTACGGCTACACTAGAAGGACAGTATTTGGTATCTGCGCTCTGCTGAAGCCAGTTACCTTCGGAAAAAGA
GTTGGTAGCTCTTGATCCGGCAAACAAACCACCGCTGGTAGCGGTGGTTTTTTTGTTTGCAAGCAGCAGA
TTACGCGCAGAAAAAAAGGATCTCAAGAAGATCCTTTGATCTTTTCTACGGGGTCTGACGCTCAGTGGAA
CGAAAACTCACGTTAAGGGATTTTGGTCATGCCCGGGTGCTTGGATTCTCACCAATAAAAAACGCCCGGC
GGCAACCGAGCGTTCTGAACAAATCCAGATGGAGTTCTGAGGTCATTACTGGATCTATCAACAGGAGTCC
AAGCGGTACCGATATCAAATTACGCCCCGCCCTGCCACTCATCGCAGTACTGTTGTAATTCATTAAGCAT
TCTGCCGACATGGAAGCCATCACAAACGGCATGATGAACCTGAATCGCCAGCGGCATCAGCACCTTGTCG
CCTTGCGTATAATATTTGCCCATGGTGAAAACGGGGGCGAAGAAGTTGTCCATATTGGCCACGTTTAAAT
CAAAACTGGTGAAACTCACCCAGGGATTGGCTGAGACGAAAAACATATTCTCAATAAACCCTTTAGGGAA
ATAGGCCAGGTTTTCACCGTAACACGCCACATCTTGCGAATATATGTGTAGAAACTGCCGGAAATCGTCG
TGGTATTCACTCCAGAGCGATGAAAACGTTTCAGTTTGCTCATGGAAAACGGTGTAACAAGGGTGAACAC
TATCCCATATCACCAGCTCACCGTCTTTCATTGCCATACGAAATTCCGGATGAGCATTCATCAGGCGGGC
AAGAATGTGAATAAAGGCCGGATAAAACTTGTGCTTATTTTTCTTTACGGTCTTTAAAAAGGCCGTAATA
TCCAGCTGAACGGTCTGGTTATAGGTACATTGAGCAACTGACTGAAATGCCTCAAAATGTTCTTTACGAT
GCCATTGGGATATATCAACGGTGGTATATCCAGTGATTTTTTTCTCCATTTTAGCTTCCTTAGCTCCTGA
AAATCTCGATAACTCAAAAAATACGCCCGGTAGTGATCTTATTTCATTATGGTGAAAGTTGGAACCTCT
