>Addgene plasmid #63850 | AEB-Theo45 | addgene partial sequence | sequence record 108496 | jkRFP-F 5'-tggtcactacgacgctgaag-3'
CCGACATCAAACTGGACATCACCTCCCACAACGAAGACTACACCATCGTTGAACAGTACGAACGTGCTGA
AGGTCGTCACTCCACCGGTGCTTAATAAGGCCGGCCGTGCTAGTGTAGATCGCTACTAGAGCCAGGCATC
AAATAAAACGAAAGGCTCAGTCGAAAGACTGGGCCTTTCGTTTTATCTGTTGTTTGTCGGTGAACGCTCT
CTACTAGAGTCACACTGGCTCACCTTCGGGTGGGCCTTTCTGCGTTTATACAATTGACTAGTCCAACTGC
AGAAAAGCGGCCGCGGCATCAAATAAAACGAAAGGCTCAGTCGAAAGACTGGGCCTTTCGTTTTATCTGT
TGTTTGTCGGTGAACGCTCTCCTGAGTAGGACAAATCCGCCGCCCTAGAGCATGCGCGTTCGGCTGCGGC
GAGCGGTATCAGCTCACTCAAAGGCGGTAATACGGTTATCCACAGAATCAGGGGATAACGCAGGAAAGAA
CATGTGAGCAAAAGGCCAGCAAAAGGCCAGGAACCGTAAAAAGGCCGCGTTGCTGGCGTTTTTCCATAGG
CTCCGCCCCCCTGACGAGCATCACAAAAATCGACGCTCAAGTCAGAGGTGGCGAAACCCGACAGGACTAT
AAAGATACCAGGCGTTTCCCCCTGGAAGCTCCCTCGTGCGCTCTCCTGTTCCGACCCTGCCGCTTACCGG
ATACCTGTCCGCCTTTCTCCCTTC
