>Addgene plasmid #63850 | AEB-Theo45 | addgene partial sequence | sequence record 108498 | jkRFP-R 5'-gctttggaaccgtactggaa-3'
CTTTCAGTTTAGCGGTCTGGGTACCTTCGTACGGACGACCTTCACCTTCACCTTCGATTTCGAACTCGTG
ACCGTTAACGGAACCTTCCATACGAACTTTGAAACGCATGAACTCTTTGATAACGTCTTCAGAGCTCGCG
GTGCGACGACGCATCGGATGACCTCCTTTAGTAGGGAGGAGCTGCCAAGGGCATCAAGACGATGCTGGTA
TCTCCGTGAACTTCTGGACTCGTTCTAGAAGCTAGCACTGTACCTAGGACTGAGCTAGCCGTCAACGGAT
CCCCTAGGGAATTCCGCGCTCGAGGATATCTGGCGAAAATGAGACGTTGATCGGCACGTAAGAGGTTCCA
ACTTTCACCATAATGAAATAAGATCACTACCGGGCGTATTTTTTGAGTTATCGAGATTTTCAGGAGCTAA
GGAAGCTAAAATGGAGAAAAAAATCACTGGATATACCACCGTTGATATATCCCAATGGCATCGTAAAGAA
CATTTTGAGGCATTTCAGTCAGTTGCTCAATGTACCTATAACCAGACCGTTCAGCTGGATATTACGGCCT
TTTTAAAGACCGTAAAGAAAAATAAGCACAAGTTTTATCCGGCCTTTATTCACATTCTTGCCCGCCTGAT
GAATGCTCATCCGGAATTTCGTATGGCAATGAAAGACGGTGAGCTGGTGATATGGGATAGTGTTCACCCT
TGTTACACCGTTTTCCATGAGCAAACTGAAACGTTTTCATCGCTCTGGAGTGAATACCACGACGA
